Addgene plasmid #105788: pKK-TEV-ProteinA
Purpose: (Empty Backbone) Expression of your protein of interest in fusion with two IgG binding domains of Staphylococcus aureus protein A at the C-terminus (cleavable by TEV) (PMID: 3507693, 10504710). Protein purification.
Depositing lab: Andrzej Dziembowski. Depositing organization: Polish Academy of Sciences, Institute of Biochemistry and Biophysics. Publication: Versatile approach for functional analysis of human proteins and efficient stable cell line generation using FLP-mediated recombination system. Szczesny RJ, Kowalska K, Klosowska-Kosicka K, Chlebowski A, Owczarek EP, Warkocki Z, Kulinski TM, Adamska D, Affek K, Jedroszkowiak A, Kotrys AV, Tomecki R, Krawczyk PS, Borowski LS, Dziembowski A. PLoS One. 2018 Mar 28;13(3):e0194887. doi: 10.1371/journal.pone.0194887. eCollection 2018. PubMed 29590189.
Backbone
  Vector backbone: pcDNA5/FRT/TO
  Backbone manufacturer: Invitrogen
  Vector type: Mammalian Expression ; Flp-In competent
  Selectable markers: Hygromycin
  Tag / fusion protein: TEV-ProteinA (C terminal on backbone)
Growth in bacteria
  Bacterial resistance: Ampicillin, 100 μg/mL
  Growth temperature: 37°C
  Growth strain: DH5alpha
  Copy number: High Copy
Gene/Insert
  Gene/Insert name: None
  Tag / fusion protein: TEV-ProteinA (C terminal on backbone)
Terms and licenses: Academic/Nonprofit Terms; Industry Terms: Not Available to Industry
Depositor comments: This vector is a member of the pKK vector family. Its cloning site was optimized for the SLIC approach, however, a traditional restriction and ligation based approach is also possible (see Szczesny RJ et al. for detailed protocols; bioRxiv, doi: https://doi.org/10.1101/160101) This vector is a derivate of the pcDNA5/FRT/TO plasmid (Invitrogen) and is suitable for stable cell line generation using the Flp-In system. Transcription of the gene of interest is driven by a tetracycline responsive CMV promoter. A given coding sequence can be cloned into all pKK vectors using just three universal PCR primers and a ligation-independent DNA cloning method. Protein A of Staphylococcus aureus binds to IgG of different origin which can be used for affinity purification or antibody-based detection. Protein A (i.e. two IgG-binding domains of protein A) is often used for tandem affinity purification, in which a protein of interest is expressed in fusion with two different tags (for example Protein A-calmodulin binding peptide) (PMID: 3507693, 10504710). In this vector only Protein A is encoded.
How to cite: pKK-TEV-ProteinA was a gift from Andrzej Dziembowski (Addgene plasmid # 105788 ; http://n2t.net/addgene:105788 ; RRID:Addgene_105788)
