[The description below was written by a language model from this plasmid's Addgene catalogue record and the feature table of its GenBank file.]
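Description:
pKK-TEV-ProteinA is a 5,589 bp empty mammalian expression backbone from the pKK vector family, derived from pcDNA5/FRT/TO and intended for generating stable, inducible cell lines with the Flp-In system. It is maintained in E. coli through a high-copy ColE1/pUC-type origin and an ampicillin resistance gene (bla) with its own promoter. No gene of interest is present. The cloning site was optimized for ligation-independent SLIC cloning so that one coding sequence can be moved into any pKK vector with a small set of universal primers, although conventional restriction and ligation cloning is also possible.

The expression cassette consists of the human CMV immediate-early enhancer and promoter followed by two tet operator sites, so transcription is repressed by TetR and switched on by tetracycline in host cells that supply the repressor. Downstream of the cloning position, the annotation shows two TEV protease recognition sites, then two IgG-binding units of Staphylococcus aureus protein A, and a bovine growth hormone polyadenylation signal. An inserted ORF is therefore expressed with a C-terminal Protein A tag that can be removed by TEV cleavage.

An FRT site lies immediately upstream of a hygromycin resistance coding sequence with an SV40 poly(A) signal, and no promoter is annotated for this marker. In the Flp-In design, FLP-mediated recombination into a genomic FRT locus supplies the elements needed for its expression, so hygromycin selects for correctly integrated clones. The tag binds IgG of various origins, which supports affinity purification or antibody-based detection of the fusion protein. Protein A is often paired with a second tag for tandem affinity purification, but only Protein A is encoded here.
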