LOCUS       Exported 5589 bp ds-DNA circular SYN 12-MAY-2021
DEFINITION  Expression of your protein of interest in fusion with two IgG
            binding domains of Staphylococcus aureus protein A at the C-terminus
            (cleavable by TEV) (PMID: 3507693, 10504710). Protein purification..
ACCESSION   .
VERSION     .
KEYWORDS    pKK-TEV-ProteinA
SOURCE      synthetic DNA construct
  ORGANISM  synthetic DNA construct
REFERENCE   1 (bases 1 to 5589)
  AUTHORS   Szczesny RJ, Kowalska K, Klosowska-Kosicka K, Chlebowski A, Owczarek
            EP, Warkocki Z, Kulinski TM, Adamska D, Affek K, Jedroszkowiak A,
            Kotrys AV, Tomecki R, Krawczyk PS, Borowski LS, Dziembowski A
  TITLE     Versatile approach for functional analysis of human proteins and
            efficient stable cell line generation using FLP-mediated
            recombination system.
  JOURNAL   PLoS One. 2018 Mar 28;13(3):e0194887. doi:
            10.1371/journal.pone.0194887. eCollection 2018.
  PUBMED    29590189
REFERENCE   2 (bases 1 to 5589)
  AUTHORS   .
  TITLE     Direct Submission
  JOURNAL   Exported May 12, 2021 from SnapGene Server 1.1.58
            http://www.snapgene.com
FEATURES             Location/Qualifiers
     source          1..5589
                     /organism="synthetic DNA construct"
                     /mol_type="other DNA"
     primer_bind     complement(39..58)
                     /label=pRS-marker
                     /note="pRS vectors, use to sequence yeast selectable
                     marker"
     enhancer        230..609
                     /label=CMV enhancer
                     /note="human cytomegalovirus immediate early enhancer"
     promoter        610..813
                     /label=CMV promoter
                     /note="human cytomegalovirus (CMV) immediate early
                     promoter"
     primer_bind     764..784
                     /label=CMV-F
                     /note="Human CMV immediate early promoter, forward primer"
     protein_bind    815..833
                     /gene="tetO"
                     /label=tet operator
                     /bound_moiety="tetracycline repressor TetR"
                     /note="bacterial operator O2 for the tetR and tetA genes"
     protein_bind    836..854
                     /gene="tetO"
                     /label=tet operator
                     /bound_moiety="tetracycline repressor TetR"
                     /note="bacterial operator O2 for the tetR and tetA genes"
     primer_bind     864..888
                     /label=LNCX
                     /note="Human CMV promoter, forward primer"
     CDS             997..1017
                     /codon_start=1
                     /product="tobacco etch virus (TEV) protease recognition and
                     cleavage site"
                     /label=TEV site
                     /translation="ENLYFQG"
     CDS             1058..1078
                     /codon_start=1
                     /product="tobacco etch virus (TEV) protease recognition and
                     cleavage site"
                     /label=TEV site
                     /translation="ENLYFQG"
     CDS             1118..1291
                     /codon_start=1
                     /product="IgG-binding unit of Staphylococcus aureus protein
                     A"
                     /label=ProtA
                     /translation="VDNKFNKEQQNAFYEILHLPNLNEEQRNAFIQSLKDDPSQSANLL
                     AEAKKLNDAQAPK"
     CDS             1295..1465
                     /codon_start=1
                     /product="IgG-binding unit of Staphylococcus aureus protein
                     A"
                     /label=ProtA
                     /translation="DNKFNKEQQNAFYEILHLPNLNEEQRNAFIQSLKDDPSQSANLLA
                     EAKKLNGAQAPK"
     primer_bind     complement(1536..1553)
                     /label=BGH-rev
                     /note="Bovine growth hormone terminator, reverse primer.
                     Also called BGH reverse"
     polyA_signal    1542..1766
                     /label=bGH poly(A) signal
                     /note="bovine growth hormone polyadenylation signal"
     primer_bind     complement(1899..1918)
                     /label=F1ori-R
                     /note="F1 origin, reverse primer"
     protein_bind    2050..2097
                     /label=FRT
                     /bound_moiety="FLP recombinase from the Saccharomyces
                     cerevisiae 2u plasmid"
                     /note="FLP-mediated recombination occurs in the 8-bp core
                     sequence TCTAGAAA (Turan and Bode, 2011)."
     CDS             2105..3127
                     /codon_start=1
                     /gene="aph(4)-Ia"
                     /product="aminoglycoside phosphotransferase from E. coli"
                     /label=HygR
                     /note="confers resistance to hygromycin"
                     /translation="KKPELTATSVEKFLIEKFDSVSDLMQLSEGEESRAFSFDVGGRGY
                     VLRVNSCADGFYKDRYVYRHFASAALPIPEVLDIGEFSESLTYCISRRAQGVTLQDLPE
                     TELPAVLQPVAEAMDAIAAADLSQTSGFGPFGPQGIGQYTTWRDFICAIADPHVYHWQT
                     VMDDTVSASVAQALDELMLWAEDCPEVRHLVHADFGSNNVLTDNGRITAVIDWSEAMFG
                     DSQYEVANIFFWRPWLACMEQQTRYFERRHPELAGSPRLRAYMLRIGLDQLYQSLVDGN
                     FDDAAWAQGRCDAIVRSGAGTVGRTQIARRSAAVWTDGCVEVLADSGNRRPSTRPRAKE
                     "
     polyA_signal    3257..3378
                     /label=SV40 poly(A) signal
                     /note="SV40 polyadenylation signal"
     primer_bind     complement(3294..3313)
                     /label=SV40pA-R
                     /note="SV40 polyA, reverse primer"
     primer_bind     3348..3367
                     /label=EBV-rev
                     /note="SV40 polyA terminator, reverse primer"
     primer_bind     complement(3427..3443)
                     /label=M13 rev
                     /note="common sequencing primer, one of multiple similar
                     variants"
     primer_bind     complement(3427..3443)
                     /label=M13 Reverse
                     /note="In lacZ gene. Also called M13-rev"
     primer_bind     complement(3440..3462)
                     /label=M13/pUC Reverse
                     /note="In lacZ gene"
     protein_bind    3451..3467
                     /label=lac operator
                     /bound_moiety="lac repressor encoded by lacI"
                     /note="The lac repressor binds to the lac operator to
                     inhibit transcription in E. coli. This inhibition can be
                     relieved by adding lactose or
                     isopropyl-beta-D-thiogalactopyranoside (IPTG)."
     promoter        complement(3475..3505)
                     /label=lac promoter
                     /note="promoter for the E. coli lac operon"
     protein_bind    3520..3541
                     /label=CAP binding site
                     /bound_moiety="E. coli catabolite activator protein"
                     /note="CAP binding activates transcription in the presence
                     of cAMP."
     primer_bind     complement(3658..3675)
                     /label=L4440
                     /note="L4440 vector, forward primer"
     rep_origin      complement(3829..4417)
                     /direction=LEFT
                     /label=ori
                     /note="high-copy-number ColE1/pMB1/pBR322/pUC origin of
                     replication"
     primer_bind     complement(3909..3928)
                     /label=pBR322ori-F
                     /note="pBR322 origin, forward primer"
     CDS             complement(4588..5448)
                     /codon_start=1
                     /gene="bla"
                     /product="beta-lactamase"
                     /label=AmpR
                     /note="confers resistance to ampicillin, carbenicillin, and
                     related antibiotics"
                     /translation="MSIQHFRVALIPFFAAFCLPVFAHPETLVKVKDAEDQLGARVGYI
                     ELDLNSGKILESFRPEERFPMMSTFKVLLCGAVLSRIDAGQEQLGRRIHYSQNDLVEYS
                     PVTEKHLTDGMTVRELCSAAITMSDNTAANLLLTTIGGPKELTAFLHNMGDHVTRLDRW
                     EPELNEAIPNDERDTTMPVAMATTLRKLLTGELLTLASRQQLIDWMEADKVAGPLLRSA
                     LPAGWFIADKSGAGERGSRGIIAALGPDGKPSRIVVIYTTGSQATMDERNRQIAEIGAS
                     LIKHW"
     primer_bind     5211..5230
                     /label=Amp-R
                     /note="Ampicillin resistance gene, reverse primer"
     promoter        complement(5449..5553)
                     /gene="bla"
                     /label=AmpR promoter
ORIGIN
        1 atcgggagat ctcccgatcc cctatggtgc actctcagta caatctgctc tgatgccgca
       61 tagttaagcc agtatctgct ccctgcttgt gtgttggagg tcgctgagta gtgcgcgagc
      121 aaaatttaag ctacaacaag gcaaggcttg accgacaatt gcatgaagaa tctgcttagg
      181 gttaggcgtt ttgcgctgct tcgcgatgta cgggccagat atacgcgttg acattgatta
      241 ttgactagtt attaatagta atcaattacg gggtcattag ttcatagccc atatatggag
      301 ttccgcgtta cataacttac ggtaaatggc ccgcctggct gaccgcccaa cgacccccgc
      361 ccattgacgt caataatgac gtatgttccc atagtaacgc caatagggac tttccattga
      421 cgtcaatggg tggagtattt acggtaaact gcccacttgg cagtacatca agtgtatcat
      481 atgccaagta cgccccctat tgacgtcaat gacggtaaat ggcccgcctg gcattatgcc
      541 cagtacatga ccttatggga ctttcctact tggcagtaca tctacgtatt agtcatcgct
      601 attaccatgg tgatgcggtt ttggcagtac atcaatgggc gtggatagcg gtttgactca
      661 cggggatttc caagtctcca ccccattgac gtcaatggga gtttgttttg gcaccaaaat
      721 caacgggact ttccaaaatg tcgtaacaac tccgccccat tgacgcaaat gggcggtagg
      781 cgtgtacggt gggaggtcta tataagcaga gctctcccta tcagtgatag agatctccct
      841 atcagtgata gagatcgtcg acgagctcgt ttagtgaacc gtcagatcgc ctggagacgc
      901 catccacgct gttttgacct ccatagaaga caccgggacc gatccagcct ccggactctg
      961 gcgtttaaac ttaagcttgg taccgagctc ggatccgaaa acctgtactt ccaaggaacc
     1021 ggtggtcacc tgtacaatcg atcctgcagg agctagcgag aatttgtatt ttcagggtga
     1081 tatcaaaacc gcggctcttg cgcaacacga tgaagccgtg gacaacaaat tcaacaaaga
     1141 acaacaaaac gcgttctatg agatcttaca tttacctaac ttaaacgaag aacaacgaaa
     1201 cgccttcatc caaagtttaa aagatgaccc aagccaaagc gctaaccttt tagcagaagc
     1261 taaaaagcta aatgatgctc aggcgccgaa agtagacaac aaattcaaca aagaacaaca
     1321 aaacgcgttc tatgagatct tacatttacc taacttaaac gaagaacaac gaaacgcctt
     1381 catccaaagt ttaaaagatg acccaagcca aagcgctaac cttttagcag aagctaaaaa
     1441 gctaaatggt gctcaggcgc cgaaagtaga cgcgaattcc gcggggaagt caacctgact
     1501 cgagtctaga gggcccgttt aaacccgctg atcagcctcg actgtgcctt ctagttgcca
     1561 gccatctgtt gtttgcccct cccccgtgcc ttccttgacc ctggaaggtg ccactcccac
     1621 tgtcctttcc taataaaatg aggaaattgc atcgcattgt ctgagtaggt gtcattctat
     1681 tctggggggt ggggtggggc aggacagcaa gggggaggat tgggaagaca atagcaggca
     1741 tgctggggat gcggtgggct ctatggcttc tgaggcggaa agaaccagct ggggctctag
     1801 ggggtatccc cnnnnnnnnn nnnnnnnnnn nnnnnnnnnn nnnnnnnnnn nnnnnnnnnn
     1861 nnnnnnnnnn nnnnnnnnnn nnnnnnnnnn nnnnnnnnnn nnnnnnnnnn nnnnnnnnnn
     1921 nnnnnnnnnn nnnnncnnnn nnnnnnnnnn nnnnnnnnnn nnnnnnnnnn nnnnnnnnnn
     1981 nnnnnnnnnn nnnnnnnnnn nnnnnnnnnn nnnnnnnnnn nnnnnnnagg gtgatggttc
     2041 acgtacctag aagttcctat tccgaagttc ctattctcta gaaagtatag gaacttcctt
     2101 ggccaaaaag cctgaactca ccgcgacgtc tgtcgagaag tttctgatcg aaaagttcga
     2161 cagcgtctcc gacctgatgc agctctcgga gggcgaagaa tctcgtgctt tcagcttcga
     2221 tgtaggaggg cgtggatatg tcctgcgggt aaatagctgc gccgatggtt tctacaaaga
     2281 tcgttatgtt tatcggcact ttgcatcggc cgcgctcccg attccggaag tgcttgacat
     2341 tggggaattc agcgagagcc tgacctattg catctcccgc cgtgcacagg gtgtcacgtt
     2401 gcaagacctg cctgaaaccg aactgcccgc tgttctgcag ccggtcgcgg aggccatgga
     2461 tgcgatcgct gcggccgatc ttagccagac gagcgggttc ggcccattcg gaccgcaagg
     2521 aatcggtcaa tacactacat ggcgtgattt catatgcgcg attgctgatc cccatgtgta
     2581 tcactggcaa actgtgatgg acgacaccgt cagtgcgtcc gtcgcgcagg ctctcgatga
     2641 gctgatgctt tgggccgagg actgccccga agtccggcac ctcgtgcacg cggatttcgg
     2701 ctccaacaat gtcctgacgg acaatggccg cataacagcg gtcattgact ggagcgaggc
     2761 gatgttcggg gattcccaat acgaggtcgc caacatcttc ttctggaggc cgtggttggc
     2821 ttgtatggag cagcagacgc gctacttcga gcggaggcat ccggagcttg caggatcgcc
     2881 gcggctccgg gcgtatatgc tccgcattgg tcttgaccaa ctctatcaga gcttggttga
     2941 cggcaatttc gatgatgcag cttgggcgca gggtcgatgc gacgcaatcg tccgatccgg
     3001 agccgggact gtcgggcgta cacaaatcgc ccgcagaagc gcggccgtct ggaccgatgg
     3061 ctgtgtagaa gtactcgccg atagtggaaa ccgacgcccc agcactcgtc cgagggcaaa
     3121 ggaatagcac gtactacgag atttcgattc caccgccgcc ttctatgaaa ggttgggctt
     3181 cggaatcgtt ttccgggacg ccggctggat gatcctccag cgcggggatc tcatgctgga
     3241 gttcttcgcc caccccaact tgtttattgc agcttataat ggttacaaat aaagcaatag
     3301 catcacaaat ttcacaaata aagcattttt ttcactgcat tctagttgtg gtttgtccaa
     3361 actcatcaat gtatcttatc atgtctgtat accgtcgacc tctagctaga gcttggcgta
     3421 atcatggtca tagctgtttc ctgtgtgaaa ttgttatccg ctcacaattc cacacaacat
     3481 acgagccgga agcataaagt gtaaagcctg gggtgcctaa tgagtgagct aactcacatt
     3541 aattgcgttg cgctcactgc ccgctttcca gtcgggaaac ctgtcgtgcc agctgcatta
     3601 atgaatcggc caacgcgcgg ggagaggcgg tttgcgtatt gggcgctctt ccgcttcctc
     3661 gctcactgac tcgctgcgct cggtcgttcg gctgcggcga gcggtatcag ctcactcaaa
     3721 ggcggtaata cggttatcca cagaatcagg ggataacgca ggaaagaaca tgtgagcaaa
     3781 aggccagcaa aaggccagga accgtaaaaa ggccgcgttg ctggcgtttt tccataggct
     3841 ccgcccccct gacgagcatc acaaaaatcg acgctcaagt cagaggtggc gaaacccgac
     3901 aggactataa agataccagg cgtttccccc tggaagctcc ctcgtgcgct ctcctgttcc
     3961 gaccctgccg cttaccggat acctgtccgc ctttctccct tcgggaagcg tggcgctttc
     4021 tcatagctca cgctgtaggt atctcagttc ggtgtaggtc gttcgctcca agctgggctg
     4081 tgtgcacgaa ccccccgttc agcccgaccg ctgcgcctta tccggtaact atcgtcttga
     4141 gtccaacccg gtaagacacg acttatcgcc actggcagca gccactggta acaggattag
     4201 cagagcgagg tatgtaggcg gtgctacaga gttcttgaag tggtggccta actacggcta
     4261 cactagaaga acagtatttg gtatctgcgc tctgctgaag ccagttacct tcggaaaaag
     4321 agttggtagc tcttgatccg gcaaacaaac caccgctggt agcggtggtt tttttgtttg
     4381 caagcagcag attacgcgca gaaaaaaagg atctcaagaa gatcctttga tcttttctac
     4441 ggggtctgac gctcagtgga acgaaaactc acgttaaggg attttggtca tgagattatc
     4501 aaaaaggatc ttcacctaga tccttttaaa ttaaaaatga agttttaaat caatctaaag
     4561 tatatatgag taaacttggt ctgacagtta ccaatgctta atcagtgagg cacctatctc
     4621 agcgatctgt ctatttcgtt catccatagt tgcctgactc cccgtcgtgt agataactac
     4681 gatacgggag ggcttaccat ctggccccag tgctgcaatg ataccgcgag acccacgctc
     4741 accggctcca gatttatcag caataaacca gccagccgga agggccgagc gcagaagtgg
     4801 tcctgcaact ttatccgcct ccatccagtc tattaattgt tgccgggaag ctagagtaag
     4861 tagttcgcca gttaatagtt tgcgcaacgt tgttgccatt gctacaggca tcgtggtgtc
     4921 acgctcgtcg tttggtatgg cttcattcag ctccggttcc caacgatcaa ggcgagttac
     4981 atgatccccc atgttgtgca aaaaagcggt tagctccttc ggtcctccga tcgttgtcag
     5041 aagtaagttg gccgcagtgt tatcactcat ggttatggca gcactgcata attctcttac
     5101 tgtcatgcca tccgtaagat gcttttctgt gactggtgag tactcaacca agtcattctg
     5161 agaatagtgt atgcggcgac cgagttgctc ttgcccggcg tcaatacggg ataataccgc
     5221 gccacatagc agaactttaa aagtgctcat cattggaaaa cgttcttcgg ggcgaaaact
     5281 ctcaaggatc ttaccgctgt tgagatccag ttcgatgtaa cccactcgtg cacccaactg
     5341 atcttcagca tcttttactt tcaccagcgt ttctgggtga gcaaaaacag gaaggcaaaa
     5401 tgccgcaaaa aagggaataa gggcgacacg gaaatgttga atactcatac tcttcctttt
     5461 tcaatattat tgaagcattt atcagggtta ttgtctcatg agcggataca tatttgaatg
     5521 tatttagaaa aataaacaaa taggggttcc gcgcacattt ccccgaaaag tgccacctga
     5581 cgtcgacgg
//
